Addgene plasmid #133077: pGEMHE:hTRAAK(Q258K)
Purpose: X. laevis expression vector. It will generate the human TRAAK channel
Depositing lab: Dan Minor. Depositing organization: University of California, San Francisco (UCSF). Publication: Transmembrane helix straightening and buckling underlies activation of mechanosensitive and thermosensitive K(2P) channels. Lolicato M, Riegelhaupt PM, Arrigoni C, Clark KA, Minor DL Jr. Neuron. 2014 Dec 17;84(6):1198-212. doi: 10.1016/j.neuron.2014.11.017. Epub 2014 Dec 11. PubMed 25500157.
Backbone
  Vector backbone: pGEMHE
Growth in bacteria
  Bacterial resistance: Ampicillin, 100 μg/mL
  Growth temperature: 37°C
  Growth strain: DH5alpha
  Copy number: Unknown
Gene/Insert
  Gene/Insert name: Potassium channel subfamily K member 2 (KCNK2, TREK-1), Q258K
  Species: M. musculus (mouse)
  Mutation: Q258K
  Entrez Gene: Kcnk2 (a.k.a. A430027H14Rik, TREK-1)
  Promoter: T7
  Cloning method: Restriction Enzyme; 5′ cloning site EcoRI (not destroyed); 3′ cloning site HindIII (not destroyed)
  Sequencing primers: 5′ T7
Terms and licenses: Academic/Nonprofit Terms; Industry Terms: Not Available to Industry
How to cite: pGEMHE:hTRAAK(Q258K) was a gift from Dan Minor (Addgene plasmid # 133077 ; http://n2t.net/addgene:133077 ; RRID:Addgene_133077)
