[The description below was written by a language model from this plasmid's Addgene catalogue record and pLannotate feature annotations shown in this document.]
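Description:
pGEMHE:hTRAAK(Q258K) is an in vitro transcription vector built on the pGEMHE backbone and intended for expressing a potassium channel in Xenopus laevis oocytes. It is maintained in E. coli through a high-copy ColE1/pUC-type origin and selected with ampicillin via the β-lactamase gene and its native promoter. Backbone remnants of lacZα, the lac promoter/operator region, lacI, rop and bom are also annotated. So is a short match to a 3xHA tag that lies downstream of the 3' UTR and is not part of the coding region.

The payload is a roughly 1.2 kb open reading frame cloned between EcoRI and HindIII sites. It sits downstream of a T7 promoter and is flanked by the 5' and 3' untranslated regions of the Xenopus major β-globin gene. In this arrangement T7 RNA polymerase produces a cRNA whose globin UTRs enhance stability and translation after injection into oocytes, the usual route to electrophysiological recording of channel currents. An SP6 promoter lies in the opposite orientation beyond the 3' UTR.

The record is internally inconsistent about the insert. The plasmid name and stated purpose indicate human TRAAK, and the sequence-based annotation identifies the coding region as human KCNK4 (TRAAK), a mechanosensitive and thermosensitive K2P channel. The catalogue insert fields instead list mouse Kcnk2 (TREK-1). The name, purpose and sequenced feature table all point to human TRAAK, so the gene and species fields appear to be mis-entered. The Q258K point mutation is recorded in the catalogue but not resolved in the feature table, and its functional effect is not stated. The associated work concerns the activation mechanism of mechano- and thermosensitive K2P channels.
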