Features (pLannotate 1.2.2; 17 found; start..end, strand, type, name):
    121..1299    +  CDS            KCNK4: KCNK4_HUMAN - Also known as TRAAK. Experimental evidence at protein level: Swiss-Prot protein existence level 1. Voltage-insensitive potassium channel (PubMed:22282805). Channel opening is triggered by mechanical forces that deform the membrane (PubMed:22282805, PubMed:25471887, PubMed:25500157, PubMed:30290154). Channel opening is triggered by raising the intracellular pH to basic levels (By similarity). The channel is inactive at 24 degrees Celsius (in vitro); raising the temperature to 37 degrees Celsius increases the frequency of channel opening, with a further increase in channel activity
   1367..1492    +  3'UTR          Xenopus globin 3'-UTR: 3'-UTR of the major beta-globin gene of Xenopus laevis
   1566..1588    +  CDS            3xHA (fragment): three tandem HA epitope tags
   1640..1658    -  promoter       SP6 promoter: promoter for bacteriophage SP6 RNA polymerase
   1700..1716    -  protein_bind   lac operator: The lac repressor binds to the lac operator to inhibit transcription in E. coli. This inhibition can be relieved by adding lactose or isopropyl-β-D-thiogalactopyranoside (IPTG). lac repressor encoded by lacI
   1724..1754    -  promoter       lac promoter: promoter for the E. coli lac operon
   1769..1790    -  protein_bind   CAP binding site: CAP binding activates transcription in the presence of cAMP. E. coli catabolite activator protein
   1803..1895    -  CDS            lacI (fragment): lac repressor; lacI; The lac repressor binds to the lac operator to inhibit transcription in E. coli. This inhibition can be relieved by adding lactose or isopropyl-β-D-thiogalactopyranoside (IPTG).
   2078..2666    -  rep_origin     ori: high-copy-number ColE1/pMB1/pBR322/pUC origin of replication
   2837..3697    -  CDS            AmpR: β-lactamase; bla; confers resistance to ampicillin, carbenicillin, and related antibiotics
   3698..3802    -  promoter       AmpR promoter: bla
   3897..3932    +  CDS            rop (fragment): Rop protein, which maintains plasmids at low copy number; rop
   4034..4133    +  misc_feature   bom (fragment): basis of mobility region from pBR322
   4139..4296    -  CDS            lacZα (fragment): LacZα fragment of β-galactosidase; lacZ fragment
   4299..4317    +  promoter       T7 promoter: promoter for bacteriophage T7 RNA polymerase
   4325..4342    +  misc_feature   MCS (fragment): pUC18/19 multiple cloning site
   4349..4391    +  5'UTR          Xenopus globin 5'-UTR: translational enhancer from the 5'-UTR of the major beta-globin gene of Xenopus laevis
>Addgene plasmid #133077 | pGEMHE:hTRAAK(Q258K) | addgene full sequence | sequence record 260987 | Addgene NGS Result
CAGATCAATTCCCCGGGGATCCGAATTCTCTAGAGCAAGCTTATGACTACCGCTCCACAAGAACCACCCG
CTCGCCCACTCCAAGCTGGCTCCGGTGCTGGTCCTGCTCCTGGACGTGCTATGAGATCAACAACGCTCCT
CGCTCTGCTGGCCCTCGTATTGCTGTACCTCGTGTCTGGTGCTCTGGTATTCCGTGCTCTCGAACAACCA
CATGAACAACAGGCTCAACGTGAACTGGGAGAAGTCCGTGAAAAATTCCTCCGTGCCCATCCGTGTGTTT
CCGATCAAGAGTTGGGATTGCTCATCAAGGAAGTCGCCGACGCTTTGGGAGGCGGTGCCGACCCTGAGAC
AAACTCCACCTCAAACTCCTCTCACTCTGCCTGGGATTTGGGATCTGCCTTCTTCTTCTCTGGAACCATC
ATCACCACTATCGGTTACGGTAACGTGGCACTCCGTACCGACGCCGGTAGACTGTTCTGTATTTTCTACG
CCCTCGTTGGTATCCCTCTCTTCGGAATCTTGTTGGCTGGAGTCGGAGATCGCCTCGGTTCATCATTGAG
GCATGGCATCGGTCATATTGAGGCCATTTTCTTGAAATGGCACGTGCCACCTGAATTGGTTCGTGTACTG
TCCGCTATGCTGTTCCTCCTCATCGGTTGCTTGCTCTTCGTTCTCACCCCCACTTTCGTATTCTGCTACA
TGGAGGACTGGTCTAAACTGGAGGCCATCTACTTCGTGATCGTGACCCTCACTACTGTTGGATTCGGAGA
CTACGTTGCTGGAGCCGATCCTAGACAGGATTCTCCTGCCTACAAACCTTTGGTGTGGTTCTGGATTCTG
TTGGGACTGGCATACTTCGCTAGTGTGCTCACCACCATTGGCAACTGGTTGAGAGTGGTATCACGTCGTA
CTCGTGCTGAGATGGGAGGACTCACTGCTCAAGCTGCTTCATGGACCGGAACTGTGACTGCTAGAGTCAC
CCAACGTGCTGGACCGGCTGCTCCACCACCTGAAAAAGAACAACCCCTGCTGCCTCCTCCGCCTTGTCCC
GCCCAACCGCTGGGACGTCCTCGTTCTCCTTCACCTCCCGAAAAGGCACAACCACCTTCACCCCCTACTG
CTTCCGCTTTGGACTACCCTTCTGAAAACCTGGCTTTCATCGACGAATCTTCGGACACTCAATCCGAGCG
TGGATGTCCATTGCCTAGGGCTCCTAGGGGCCGTCGTAGACCCAACCCTCCCCGTAAACCTGTTAGGCCT
CGTGGACCTGGTAGACCGAGAGACAAAGGAGTCCCTGTTTGACTCGAGTCGACGGATCCGCGGCCCGCGC
ATGCCCATGGTCTCTAGCTTGATCTGGTTACCACTAAACCAGCCTCAAGAACACCCGAATGGAGTCTCTA
AGCTACATAATACCAACTTACACTTTACAAAATGTTGTCCCCCAAAATGTAGCCATTCGTATCTGCTCCT
AATAAAAAGAAAGTTTCTTCACATTCTAAAAAAAAAAAAAAAAAAAAAAAAAAAAAAAAAAMCCCCCCCC
CCCCCCCCTGCAGGCGGCGCTTAAGTATCCGTACGACGTCCCGGACTACGCGTAAGAATTCGCGGCGCCT
AGGGCGGCCGGCGCGGCTAGCTTGAGTATTCTATAGTGTCACCTAAATAGCTTGGCGTAATCATGGTCAT
AGCTGTTTCCTGTGTGAAATTGTTATCCGCTCACAATTCCACACAACATACGAGCCGGAAGCATAAAGTG
TAAAGCCTGGGGTGCCTAATGAGTGAGCTAACTCACATTAATTGCGTTGCGCTCACTGCCCGCTTTCCAG
TCGGGAAACCTGTCGTGCCAGCTGCATTAATGAATCGGCCAACGCGCGGGGAGAGGCGGTTTGCGTATTG
GGCGCTCTTCCGCTTCCTCGCTCACTGACTCGCTGCGCTCGGTCGTTCGGCTGCGGCGAGCGGTATCAGC
TCACTCAAAGGCGGTAATACGGTTATCCACAGAATCAGGGGATAACGCAGGAAAGAACATGTGAGCAAAA
GGCCAGCAAAAGGCCAGGAACCGTAAAAAGGCCGCGTTGCTGGCGTTTTTCCATAGGCTCCGCCCCCCTG
ACGAGCATCACAAAAATCGACGCTCAAGTCAGAGGTGGCGAAACCCGACAGGACTATAAAGATACCAGGC
GTTTCCCCCTGGAAGCTCCCTCGTGCGCTCTCCTGTTCCGACCCTGCCGCTTACCGGATACCTGTCCGCC
TTTCTCCCTTCGGGAAGCGTGGCGCTTTCTCATAGCTCACGCTGTAGGTATCTCAGTTCGGTGTAGGTCG
TTCGCTCCAAGCTGGGCTGTGTGCACGAACCCCCCGTTCAGCCCGACCGCTGCGCCTTATCCGGTAACTA
TCGTCTTGAGTCCAACCCGGTAAGACACGACTTATCGCCACTGGCAGCAGCCACTGGTAACAGGATTAGC
AGAGCGAGGTATGTAGGCGGTGCTACAGAGTTCTTGAAGTGGTGGCCTAACTACGGCTACACTAGAAGAA
CAGTATTTGGTATCTGCGCTCTGCTGAAGCCAGTTACCTTCGGAAAAAGAGTTGGTAGCTCTTGATCCGG
CAAACAAACCACCGCTGGTAGCGGTGGTTTTTTTGTTTGCAAGCAGCAGATTACGCGCAGAAAAAAAGGA
TCTCAAGAAGATCCTTTGATCTTTTCTACGGGGTCTGACGCTCAGTGGAACGAAAACTCACGTTAAGGGA
TTTTGGTCATGAGATTATCAAAAAGGATCTTCACCTAGATCCTTTTAAATTAAAAATGAAGTTTTAAATC
AATCTAAAGTATATATGAGTAAACTTGGTCTGACAGTTACCAATGCTTAATCAGTGAGGCACCTATCTCA
GCGATCTGTCTATTTCGTTCATCCATAGTTGCCTGACTCCCCGTCGTGTAGATAACTACGATACGGGAGG
GCTTACCATCTGGCCCCAGTGCTGCAATGATACCGCGAGACCCACGCTCACCGGCTCCAGATTTATCAGC
AATAAACCAGCCAGCCGGAAGGGCCGAGCGCAGAAGTGGTCCTGCAACTTTATCCGCCTCCATCCAGTCT
ATTAATTGTTGCCGGGAAGCTAGAGTAAGTAGTTCGCCAGTTAATAGTTTGCGCAACGTTGTTGCCATTG
CTACAGGCATCGTGGTGTCACGCTCGTCGTTTGGTATGGCTTCATTCAGCTCCGGTTCCCAACGATCAAG
GCGAGTTACATGATCCCCCATGTTGTGCAAAAAAGCGGTTAGCTCCTTCGGTCCTCCGATCGTTGTCAGA
AGTAAGTTGGCCGCAGTGTTATCACTCATGGTTATGGCAGCACTGCATAATTCTCTTACTGTCATGCCAT
CCGTAAGATGCTTTTCTGTGACTGGTGAGTACTCAACCAAGTCATTCTGAGAATAGTGTATGCGGCGACC
GAGTTGCTCTTGCCCGGCGTCAATACGGGATAATACCGCGCCACATAGCAGAACTTTAAAAGTGCTCATC
ATTGGAAAACGTTCTTCGGGGCGAAAACTCTCAAGGATCTTACCGCTGTTGAGATCCAGTTCGATGTAAC
CCACTCGTGCACCCAACTGATCTTCAGCATCTTTTACTTTCACCAGCGTTTCTGGGTGAGCAAAAACAGG
AAGGCAAAATGCCGCAAAAAAGGGAATAAGGGCGACACGGAAATGTTGAATACTCATACTCTTCCTTTTT
CAATATTATTGAAGCATTTATCAGGGTTATTGTCTCATGAGCGGATACATATTTGAATGTATTTAGAAAA
ATAAACAAATAGGGGTTCCGCGCACATTTCCCCGAAAAGTGCCACCTGACGTCTAAGAAACCATTATTAT
CATGACATTAACCTATAAAAATAGGCGTATCACGAGGCCCTTTCGTCTCGCGCGTTTCGGTGATGACGGT
GAAAACCTCTGACACATGCAGCTCCCGGAGACGGTCACAGCTTGTCTGTAAGCGGATGCCGGGAGCAGAC
AAGCCCGTCAGGGCGCGTCAGCGGGTGTTGGCGGGTGTCGGGGCTGGCTTAACTATGCGGCATCAGAGCA
GATTGTACTGAGAGTGCACCATATGCGGTGTGAAATACCGCACAGATGCGTAAGGAGAAAATACCGCATC
AGGCGCCATTCGCCATTCAGGCTGCGCAACTGTTGGGAAGGGCGATCGGTGCGGGCCTCTTCGCTATTAC
GCCAGCTGGCGAAAGGGGGATGTGCTGCAAGGCGATTAAGTTGGGTAACGCCAGGGTTTTCCCAGTCACG
ACGTTGTAAAACGACGGCCAGTGAATTGTAATACGACTCACTATAGGGCGAATTAATTCGAGCTCGGTAC
CCAGCTTGCTTGTTCTTTTTGCAGAAGCTCAGAATAAACGCTCAACTTTGG
